Addgene plasmid #153756: pGBW-m4252829
Purpose: Mammalian expression plasmid for SARS-CoV-2 ORF6 protein
Depositing lab: Ginkgo Bioworks & Benjie Chen. Depositing organization: Ginkgo Bioworks.
Backbone
  Vector backbone: pTwist_CMV_Puro_6 with AarI site removed
  Backbone size w/o insert (bp): 6080
  Vector type: Mammalian Expression
  Selectable markers: Puromycin
Growth in bacteria
  Bacterial resistance: Ampicillin, 100 μg/mL
  Growth temperature: 37°C
  Growth strain: DH5alpha
  Copy number: High Copy
Gene/Insert
  Gene/Insert name: SARS-CoV-2 ORF6 protein
  Species: Severe acute respiratory syndrome coronavirus 2
  Insert size (bp): 179
  Mutation: wt
  Entrez Gene: ORF6 (a.k.a. GU280_gp06)
  Promoter: CMV
  Tag / fusion protein: Cleavable TEV;S-tag (C terminal on backbone)
  Cloning method: Unknown
Resource information
  A portion of this plasmid was derived from a plasmid made by: GinkgoBioworks
Depositor comments: NCBI reference sequence: 43740572
How to cite: pGBW-m4252829 was a gift from Ginkgo Bioworks & Benjie Chen (Addgene plasmid # 153756 ; http://n2t.net/addgene:153756 ; RRID:Addgene_153756)
