[The description below was written by a language model from this plasmid's Addgene catalogue record and pLannotate feature annotations shown in this document.]
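Description:
pGBW-m4252829 is a mammalian expression plasmid carrying the wild-type SARS-CoV-2 ORF6 accessory protein, built on a pTwist_CMV_Puro_6 backbone from which an AarI site was removed. It is propagated in E. coli from a high-copy ColE1/pUC-type origin under ampicillin selection (β-lactamase gene). For selection in mammalian cells it has a separate puromycin cassette in which the human ubiquitin C promoter, which spans the sequence origin in the annotated record, drives puromycin N-acetyltransferase followed by a synthetic polyadenylation signal.

The payload is a short ORF6 coding sequence (about 180 bp) placed downstream of the CMV immediate-early enhancer and promoter, which give strong constitutive expression in most mammalian cell lines. An SV40 polyadenylation signal is annotated downstream of it, although on the opposite strand. According to the catalogue entry, the backbone supplies a C-terminal TEV-cleavable S-tag, so the protein can be detected or affinity-captured and the tag then removed by protease. These tag elements are not called out separately in the feature table, though there is unannotated space between the ORF6 coding region and the poly(A) signal. The expression unit is flanked by β-globin insulator fragments and by bacterial rrnG and T7 terminators, an arrangement that helps isolate the cassette from transcriptional read-through and neighbouring elements.

ORF6 is annotated as an interferon antagonist that tethers karyopherin import factors at ER/Golgi membranes. This blocks STAT1 nuclear translocation and the induction of interferon-stimulated genes. The plasmid therefore suits transient or puromycin-selected expression of tagged ORF6 for studying its localisation, host interaction partners and effects on innate immune signalling.
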