Features (pLannotate 1.2.2; 19 found; start..end, strand, type, name):
    702..1299    +  CDS            PuroR (fragment): puromycin N-acetyltransferase; pac from Streptomyces; confers resistance to puromycin
   1328..1376    +  polyA_signal   poly(A) signal: synthetic polyadenylation signal
   1642..2502    +  CDS            AmpR: β-lactamase; bla; confers resistance to ampicillin, carbenicillin, and related antibiotics
   2515..2651    +  terminator     rrnG terminator: transcription terminator from the E. coli ribosomal RNA rrnG operon (Albrechtsen et al., 1991)
   2803..2874    +  misc_feature   5' β-globin insulator: insulator upstream of the human β-globin locus (Farrell et al., 2002)
   2879..2925    -  terminator     T7 terminator: transcription terminator for bacteriophage T7 RNA polymerase
   2943..2991    -  polyA_signal   poly(A) signal: synthetic polyadenylation signal
   3072..3375    +  enhancer       CMV enhancer: human cytomegalovirus immediate early enhancer
   3448..3465    -  promoter       CMV promoter (fragment): human cytomegalovirus (CMV) immediate early promoter
   3528..3579    +  promoter       CMVd2 promoter: truncated human cytomegalovirus (CMV) immediate early promoter that yields moderately reduced expression relative to the full-length promoter
   3654..3836    +  CDS            NS6_SARS2: Experimental evidence at protein level: Swiss-Prot protein existence level 1. Disrupts cell nuclear import complex formation by tethering karyopherin alpha 2 and karyopherin beta 1 to the membrane. Retention of import factors at the ER/Golgi membrane leads to a loss of transport into the nucleus. Thereby prevents STAT1 nuclear translocation in response to interferon signaling, thus blocking the expression of interferon stimulated genes (ISGs) that display multiple antiviral activities (PubMed:33097660). Suppresses IFN-beta production possibly by blocking IRF3 nuclear translocation (PubMed:3297
   3955..4076    -  polyA_signal   SV40 poly(A) signal: SV40 polyadenylation signal
   4099..4168    -  CDS            large T antigen (fragment): large T antigen from SV40 (simian virus 40)
   4191..4237    +  terminator     T7 terminator: transcription terminator for bacteriophage T7 RNA polymerase
   4267..4403    +  terminator     rrnG terminator: transcription terminator from the E. coli ribosomal RNA rrnG operon (Albrechtsen et al., 1991)
   4448..4519    +  misc_feature   3' β-globin insulator: insulator downstream of the human β-globin locus (Farrell et al., 2002)
   4745..5333    -  rep_origin     ori: high-copy-number ColE1/pMB1/pBR322/pUC origin of replication
   5505..5569    -  CDS            bla(M) (fragment): β-lactamase lacking the signal sequence; bla(M); allows cytosolic expression of β-lactamase
   5833..698     +  promoter       UbC promoter (across the origin): human ubiquitin C promoter
>Addgene plasmid #153756 | pGBW-m4252829 | addgene full sequence | sequence record 301636 | Ginkgo NGS Result
GCCCTGAACTGGGGGTTGGGGGGAGCGCAGCAAAATGGCGGCTGTTCCCGAGTCTTGAATGGAAGACGCT
TGTGAGGCGGGCTGTGAGGTCGTTGAAACAAGGTGGGGGGCATGGTGGGCGGCAAGAACCCAAGGTCTTG
AGCCCTTCGCTAATGCGGGAAAGCTCTTATTCGGGTGAGATGGGCTGGGCACCATCTGGGGACCCTGACG
TGAAGTTTGTCACTGACTGGAGAACTCGGTTTGTCGTCTGTTGCGGGGGCGGCAGTTATGGCGGTGCCGT
TGGGCAGTGCACCCGTACCTTTGGGAGCGCGCGCCCTCGTCGTGTCGTGACGTCACCCGTTCTGTTGGCT
TATAATGCAGGGTGGGGCCACCAGCCGGTAGGTGTGCGGTAGGCTTTTCTCCGTCGCAGGACGCAGGGTT
CGGGCCTAGGGTAGGCTCTCCTGAATCGACAGGCGCCGGACCTCTGGTGAGGGGAGGGATAAGTGAGGCG
TCAGTTTCTTTGGTCGGTTTTATGTACCTATCTTCTTAAGTAGCTGAAGCTCCGGTTTTGAACTATGCGC
TCGGGGTTGGCGAGTGTGTTTTGTGAAGTTTTTTAGGCACCTTTTGAAATGTAATCATTTGGGTCAATAT
GTAATTTTCAGTGTTAGACTTGTAAATTGTCCGCTAAATTCTGGCCGTTTTTGGCTTTTTTGTTAGACAA
CATGACCGAGTACAAGCCCACGGTGCGCCTCGCCACCCGCGACGACGTCCCCAGGGCCGTACGCACCCTC
GCCGCCGCGTTCGCCGACTACCCCGCCACGCGCCACACCGTCGATCCGGACCGCCACATCGAGCGGGTCA
CCGAGCTGCAAGAACTCTTCCTCACGCGCGTCGGGCTCGACATCGGCAAGGTGTGGGTCGCGGACGACGG
CGCCGCGGTGGCGGTCTGGACCACGCCGGAGAGCGTCGAAGCGGGGGCGGTGTTCGCCGAGATCGGCCCG
CGCATGGCCGAGTTGAGCGGTTCCCGGCTGGCCGCGCAGCAACAGATGGAGGGCCTCCTGGCGCCGCACC
GGCCCAAGGAGCCCGCGTGGTTCCTGGCCACCGTCGGCGTCTCGCCCGACCACCAGGGCAAGGGTCTGGG
CAGCGCCGTCGTGCTCCCCGGAGTGGAGGCCGCCGAGCGCGCCGGGGTGCCCGCCTTCCTGGAGACCTCC
GCGCCCCGCAACCTCCCCTTCTACGAGCGGCTCGGCTTCACCGTCACCGCCGACGTCGAGGTGCCCGAAG
GACCGCGCACCTGGTGCATGACCCGCAAGCCCGGTGCCTAGGCTAGTATGTAAGCCTAGTCTTAGATAAT
AAAATCGCTATCCATCGAAGATGGATGTGTGTTGGTTTTTTGTGTGTGTAACGCTAGGCGCGCCTGGTGT
ACCGAGAACGATCCTCTCAGTGCGAGTCTCGACGATCCATATCGTTGCTTGGCAGTCAGCCAGTCGGAAT
CCAGCTTGGGACCCAGGAAGTCCAATCGTCAGATATTGTACTCAAGCCTGGTCACGGCAGCGTACCGATC
TGTTTAAACCTAGATATTGATAGTCTGATCGGTCAACGTATAATCGAGTCCTAGCTTTTGCAAACATCTA
TCAAGAGACAGGATCAGCAGGAGGCTTTCGCATGAGTATTCAACATTTCCGTGTCGCCCTTATTCCCTTT
TTTGCGGCATTTTGCCTTCCTGTTTTTGCTCACCCAGAAACGCTGGTGAAAGTAAAAGATGCTGAAGATC
AGTTGGGTGCGCGAGTGGGTTACATCGAACTGGATCTCAACAGCGGTAAGATCCTTGAGAGTTTTCGCCC
CGAAGAACGCTTTCCAATGATGAGCACTTTTAAAGTTCTGCTATGTGGCGCGGTATTATCCCGTATTGAC
GCCGGGCAAGAGCAACTCGGTCGCCGCATACACTATTCTCAGAATGACTTGGTTGAGTATTCACCAGTCA
CAGAAAAGCATCTTACGGATGGCATGACAGTAAGAGAATTATGCAGTGCTGCCATAACCATGAGTGATAA
CACTGCGGCCAACTTACTTCTGACAACGATTGGAGGACCGAAGGAGCTAACCGCTTTTTTGCACAACATG
GGGGATCATGTAACTCGCCTTGATCGTTGGGAACCGGAGCTGAATGAAGCCATACCAAACGACGAGCGTG
ACACCACGATGCCTGTAGCAATGGCAACAACCTTGCGTAAACTATTAACTGGCGAACTACTTACTCTAGC
TTCCCGGCAACAGTTGATAGACTGGATGGAGGCGGATAAAGTTGCAGGACCACTTCTGCGCTCGGCCCTT
CCGGCTGGCTGGTTTATTGCTGATAAATCTGGAGCCGGTGAGCGTGGGTCTCGCGGTATCATTGCAGCAC
TGGGGCCAGATGGTAAGCCCTCCCGTATCGTAGTTATCTACACGACGGGGAGTCAGGCAACTATGGATGA
ACGAAATAGACAGATCGCTGAGATAGGTGCCTCACTGATTAAGCATTGGTAACCGATTCTAGGTGCATTG
GCGCAGAAAAAAATGCCTGATGCGACGCTGCGCGTCTTATACTCCCACATATGCCAGATTCAGCAACGGA
TACGGCTTCCCCAACTTGCCCACTTCCATACGTGTCCTCCTTACCAGAAATTTATCCTTAAGATCCCGAA
TCGTTTAAACTCGACTCTGGCTCTATCGAATCTCCGTCGTTTCGAGCTTACGCGAACAGCCGTGGCGCTC
ATTTGCTCGTCGGGCATCGAATCTCGTCAGCTATCGTCAGCTTACCTTTTTGGCAGCGATCGCGGCTCCC
GACATCTTGGACCATTAGCTCCACAGGTATCTTCTTCCCTCTAGTGGTCATAACAGCAGCTTCAGCTACC
TCTCAATTCAAAAAACCCCTCAAGACCCGTTTAGAGGCCCCAAGGGGTTATGCTATCAATCGTTGCGTTA
CACACACAAAAAACCAACACACATCCATCTTCGATGGATAGCGATTTTATTATCTAACTGCTGATCGAGT
GTAGCCAGATCTAGTAATCAATTACGGGGTCATTAGTTCATAGCCCATATATGGAGTTCCGCGTTACATA
ACTTACGGTAAATGGCCCGCCTGGCTGACCGCCCAACGACCCCCGCCCATTGACGTCAATAATGACGTAT
GTTCCCATAGTAACGCCAATAGGGACTTTCCATTGACGTCAATGGGTGGAGTATTTACGGTAAACTGCCC
ACTTGGCAGTACATCAAGTGTATCATATGCCAAGTACGCCCCCTATTGACGTCAATGACGGTAAATGGCC
CGCCTGGCATTATGCCCAGTACATGACCTTATGGGACTTTCCTACTTGGCAGTACATCTACGTATTAGTC
ATCGCTATTACCATGCTGATGCGGTTTTGGCAGTACATCAATGGGCGTGGATAGCGGTTTGACTCACGGG
GATTTCCAAGTCTCCACCCCATTGACGTCAATGGGAGTTTGTTTTGGCACCAAAATCAACGGGACTTTCC
AAAATGTCGTAACAACTCCGCCCCATTGACGCAAATGGGCGGTAGGCGTGTACGGTGGGAGGTCTATATA
AGCAGAGCTGGTTTAGTGAACCGTCAGATCAGATCTTTGTCGATCCTACCATCCACTCGACACACCCGCC
AGCGGCCGCCACCATGTTTCATCTCGTTGACTTTCAGGTTACTATAGCAGAGATATTACTAATTATTATG
AGGACTTTTAAAGTTTCCATTTGGAATCTTGATTACATCATAAACCTCATAATTAAAAATTTATCTAAGT
CACTAACTGAGAATAAATATTCTCAATTAGATGAAGAGCAACCAATGGAGATTGATGAAAACCTTTACTT
TCAGTCGAAAGAAACCGCGGCAGCTAAGTTCGAGAGGCAGCACATGGACAGTTAAGCTAGCTTGACTGAC
TGAGATACAGCGTACCTTCAGCTCACAGACATGATAAGATACATTGATGAGTTTGGACAAACCACAACTA
GAATGCAGTGAAAAAAATGCTTTATTTGTGAAATTTGTGATGCTATTGCTTTATTTGTAACCATTATAAG
CTGCAATAAACAAGTTAACAACAACAATTGCATTCATTTTATGTTTCAGGTTCAGGGGGAGGTGTGGGAG
GTTTTTTAAAGCAAGTAAAACCTCTACAAATGTGGTATTGGCCCATCTCTATCGGTATCGTAGCATAACC
CCTTGGGGCCTCTAAACGGGTCTTGAGGGGTTTTTTGTGCCCCTCGGGCCGGATTGCTATCTACCGGCAT
TGGCGCAGAAAAAAATGCCTGATGCGACGCTGCGCGTCTTATACTCCCACATATGCCAGATTCAGCAACG
GATACGGCTTCCCCAACTTGCCCACTTCCATACGTGTCCTCCTTACCAGAAATTTATCCTTAAGGTCGTC
AGCTATCCTGCAGGCGATCTCTCGATTTCGATCAAGACATTCCTTTAATGGTCTTTTCTGGACACCACTA
GGGGTCAGAAGTAGTTCATCAAACTTTCTTCCCTCCCTAATCTCATTGGTTACCTTGGGCTATCGAAACT
TAATTAACCAGTCAAGTCAGCTACTTGGCGAGATCGACTTGTCTGGGTTTCGACTACGCTCAGAATTGCG
TCAGTCAAGTTCGATCTGGTCCTTGCTATTGCACCCGTTCTCCGATTACGAGTTTCATTTAAATCATGTG
AGCAAAAGGCCAGCAAAAGGCCAGGAACCGTAAAAAGGCCGCGTTGCTGGCGTTTTTCCATAGGCTCCGC
CCCCCTGACGAGCATCACAAAAATCGACGCTCAAGTCAGAGGTGGCGAAACCCGACAGGACTATAAAGAT
ACCAGGCGTTTCCCCCTGGAAGCTCCCTCGTGCGCTCTCCTGTTCCGACCCTGCCGCTTACCGGATACCT
GTCCGCCTTTCTCCCTTCGGGAAGCGTGGCGCTTTCTCATAGCTCACGCTGTAGGTATCTCAGTTCGGTG
TAGGTCGTTCGCTCCAAGCTGGGCTGTGTGCACGAACCCCCCGTTCAGCCCGACCGCTGCGCCTTATCCG
GTAACTATCGTCTTGAGTCCAACCCGGTAAGACACGACTTATCGCCACTGGCAGCAGCCACTGGTAACAG
GATTAGCAGAGCGAGGTATGTAGGCGGTGCTACAGAGTTCTTGAAGTGGTGGCCTAACTACGGCTACACT
AGAAGAACAGTATTTGGTATCTGCGCTCTGCTGAAGCCAGTTACCTTCGGAAAAAGAGTTGGTAGCTCTT
GATCCGGCAAACAAACCACCGCTGGTAGCGGTGGTTTTTTTGTTTGCAAGCAGCAGATTACGCGCAGAAA
AAAAGGATCTCAAGAAGATCCTTTGATCTTTTCTACGGGGTCTGACGCTCAGTGGAACGAAAACTCACGT
TAAGGGATTTTGGTCATGAGATTATCAAAAAGGATCTTCACCTAGATCCTTTTAAATTAAAAATGAAGTT
TTAAATCAATCTAAAGTATATATGAGTAAACTTGGTCTGACAGTTACCAATGCTTAATCAGTGAGGCACC
TATCTCAGCGATCTGTCTATTTCGTTCATCCATAGTTGCATTTAAATTTCCGAACTCTCCAAGGCCCTCG
TCGGAAAATCTTCAAACCTTTCGTCCGATCCATCTTGCAGGCTACCTCTCGAACGAACTATCGCAAGTCT
CTTGGCCGGCCTTGCGCCTTGGCTATTGCTTGGCAGCGCCTATCGCCAGGTATTACTCCAATCCCGAATA
TCCGAGATCGGGATCACCCGAGAGAAGTTCAACCTACATCCTCAATCCCGATCTATCCGAGATCCGAGGA
ATATCGAAATCGGGGCGCGCCTGGCCTCCGCGCCGGGTTTTGGCGCCTCCCGCGGGCGCCCCCCTCGTCA
CGGCGAGCGCTGCCACGTCAGACGAAGGGCGCAGGAGCGTCCTGATCCTTCCGCCCGGACGCTCAGGACA
GCGGCCCGCTGCTCATAAGACTCGGCCTTAGAACCCCAGTATCAGCAGAAGGACATTTTAGGACGGGACT
TGGGTGACTCTAGGGCACTGGTTTTCTTTCCAGAGAGCGGAACAGGCGAGGAAAAGTAGTCCCTTCTCGG
CGATTCTGCGGAGGGATCTCCGTGGGGCGGTGAACGCCGATGATTATATAAGGACGCGCCGGGTGTGGCA
CAGCTAGTTCCGTCGCAGCCGGGATTTGGGTCGCGGTTCTTGTTTGTGGATCGCTGTGATCGTCACTTGG
TGAGTAGCGGGCTGCTGGGCTGGCCGGGGCTTTCGTGGCCGCCGGGCCGCTCGGTGGGACGGAAGCGTGT
GGAGAGACCGCCAAGGGCTGTAGTCTGGGTCCGCGAGCAAGGTT
